Addgene plasmid #170706: tetO-TCF21
Purpose: doxycycline-inducible overexpression of TCF21
Depositing lab: Paul Burridge. Depositing organization: Northwestern University. Publication: A novel transcription factor combination for direct reprogramming to a spontaneously contracting human cardiomyocyte-like state. Romero-Tejeda M, Fonoudi H, Weddle CJ, DeKeyser JM, Lenny B, Fetterman KA, Magdy T, Sapkota Y, Epting C, Burridge PW. J Mol Cell Cardiol. 2023 Jul 6:S0022-2828(23)00106-2. doi: 10.1016/j.yjmcc.2023.06.005. PubMed 37421991.
Backbone
  Vector backbone: FU-tetO-Gateway
  Backbone manufacturer: addgene plasmid #43914
  Backbone size w/o insert (bp): 8600
  Total vector size (bp): 9147
  Modifications to backbone: TCF21 ORF added to plasmid using Gateway cloning
  Vector type: Mammalian Expression, Lentiviral ; Doxycycline Inducible
Growth in bacteria
  Bacterial resistance: Ampicillin, 100 μg/mL
  Growth temperature: 30°C
  Growth strain: NEB Stable
  Copy number: Low Copy
Gene/Insert
  Gene/Insert name: TCF21
  Species: H. sapiens (human)
  Insert size (bp): 540
  GenBank ID: NM_003206.3
  Entrez Gene: TCF21 (a.k.a. POD1, bHLHa23)
  Promoter: TRE promoter, Tet-ON
  Cloning method: Gateway Cloning
  Sequencing primers: 5′ LNCX; T7
Resource information
  A portion of this plasmid was derived from a plasmid made by: TCF21 ORF sequence acquired from Genscript
Terms and licenses: Academic/Nonprofit Terms; Industry Terms: Not Available to Industry
Depositor comments: This plasmid was generated using Gateway cloning. attB sites were added to TCF21 ORF via PCR reaction using cDNA obtained from Genscript as a template. Resulting fragements were recombined with pDONR221 to generate an entry clone. LR reaction was performed using the destination vector FU-tetO-Gateway (Addgene Plasmid #19778).
How to cite: tetO-TCF21 was a gift from Paul Burridge (Addgene plasmid # 170706 ; http://n2t.net/addgene:170706 ; RRID:Addgene_170706)
