[The description below was written by a language model from this plasmid's Addgene catalogue record and pLannotate feature annotations shown in this document.]
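Description:
tetO-TCF21 is a lentiviral, doxycycline-inducible mammalian expression plasmid of about 9.1 kb, made by Gateway LR recombination of a human TCF21 open reading frame into the FU-tetO-Gateway destination vector. It is propagated in E. coli through a ColE1/pUC-type origin with ampicillin resistance. The catalogue lists it as low copy and grown in a recombination-deficient strain, as is common for plasmids carrying repeated LTRs. The backbone also carries an f1 origin and an SV40/EM7-driven bleomycin/Zeocin resistance cassette located outside the viral genome, downstream of the 3' LTR and a bGH polyadenylation signal.

The transfer genome is transcribed from a CMV enhancer/promoter fused to a truncated HIV-1 5' LTR, a layout typical of Tat-independent lentiviral vectors. It contains the Ψ packaging signal with a partial gag sequence, the Rev response element for nuclear export of the full-length RNA, and the cPPT/CTS element. The internal expression unit consists of a tetracycline response element with seven tetO repeats joined to a minimal CMV promoter, followed by attB1, the roughly 540 bp TCF21 coding sequence (a bHLH transcription factor also called POD1), attB2, and a WPRE to enhance transcript expression, ahead of the 3' LTR. A V5 epitope sequence is annotated after attB2, but the record does not state whether it is fused in frame to TCF21.

No transactivator is annotated on this plasmid, so induction requires a Tet-On transactivator (rtTA) supplied separately. The record describes its use as doxycycline-inducible TCF21 overexpression, and the associated study concerns transcription factor combinations for direct reprogramming toward human cardiomyocyte-like cells. The catalogue cites two different repository entries for the destination vector, a discrepancy the record does not resolve.
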