Features (pLannotate 1.2.2; 36 found; start..end, strand, type, name):
     33..85      -  misc_feature   bom (fragment): basis of mobility region from pBR322
    240..619     +  enhancer       CMV enhancer: human cytomegalovirus immediate early enhancer
    620..819     +  promoter       CMV promoter: human cytomegalovirus (CMV) immediate early promoter
    837..1017    +  LTR            5' LTR (truncated): truncated 5' long terminal repeat (LTR) from HIV-1
   1064..1189    +  misc_feature   HIV-1 Ψ: packaging signal of human immunodeficiency virus type 1
   1173..1536    +  CDS            HIV-1 gag (fragment): gag protein from human immunodeficiency virus 1; gag
   1682..1915    +  misc_feature   RRE: The Rev response element (RRE) of HIV-1 allows for Rev-dependent mRNA export from the nucleus to the cytoplasm.
   2292..2392    +  CDS            Rev (fragment): human immunodeficiency virus 1 (HIV-1) Rev protein; rev; enhances nuclear export of unspliced and incompletely spliced viral mRNAs
   2442..2559    +  misc_feature   cPPT/CTS: central polypurine tract and central termination sequence of HIV-1
   2612..2882    +  protein_bind   tetracycline response element: contains seven copies of the tetracycline operator tetO tetracycline repressor TetR
   2893..2910    +  misc_feature   MCS (fragment): pUC18/19 multiple cloning site
   2915..2953    +  promoter       minimal CMV promoter: human cytomegalovirus (CMV) immediate early promoter
   3053..3071    +  promoter       T7 promoter: promoter for bacteriophage T7 RNA polymerase
   3103..3127    +  protein_bind   attB1: mutant version of attB; recombination site for the Gateway® BP reaction BP Clonase™
   3133..3669    +  CDS            TCF21: TCF21_HUMAN - Also known as BHLHA23, POD1. Experimental evidence at protein level: Swiss-Prot protein existence level 1. Involved in epithelial-mesenchymal interactions in kidney and lung morphogenesis that include epithelial differentiation and branching morphogenesis. May play a role in the specification or differentiation of one or more subsets of epicardial cell types. From Homo sapiens (Human).
   3673..3697    -  protein_bind   attB2: mutant version of attB; recombination site for the Gateway® BP reaction BP Clonase™
   3723..3764    +  CDS            V5 tag: epitope tag from simian virus 5
   3818..3841    +  misc_feature   MCS (fragment): pBluescript multiple cloning site
   3841..4429    +  misc_feature   WPRE: woodchuck hepatitis virus posttranscriptional regulatory element
   4366..4947    +  CDS            nef (fragment): NEF_HV1H2 - Experimental evidence at protein level: Swiss-Prot protein existence level 1. Extracellular Nef protein targets CD4(+) T-lymphocytes for apoptosis by interacting with CXCR4 surface receptors. From Human immunodeficiency virus type 1 group M subtype B (isolate HXB2) (HIV-1).
   4954..5134    +  LTR            5' LTR (truncated): truncated 5' long terminal repeat (LTR) from HIV-1
   5166..5390    +  polyA_signal   bGH poly(A) signal: bovine growth hormone polyadenylation signal
   5394..5415    +  promoter       SV40 promoter (fragment): SV40 enhancer and early promoter
   5436..5864    +  rep_origin     f1 ori (sequence partly withheld): f1 bacteriophage origin of replication; arrow indicates direction of (+) strand synthesis
   5878..6207    +  promoter       SV40 promoter: SV40 enhancer and early promoter
   6255..6302    +  promoter       EM7 promoter: synthetic bacterial promoter&nbsp
   6321..6695    +  CDS            BleoR: antibiotic-binding protein; Sh ble from Streptoalloteichus hindustanus; confers resistance to bleomycin, phleomycin, and Zeocin™
   6705..6830    +  CDS            ble (fragment): BLE_KLEPN - Experimental evidence at protein level: Swiss-Prot protein existence level 1. Binding protein with a strong affinity to the bleomycin family of antibiotics. Binds to CL990; an antimitotic-antibiotic compound. From Klebsiella pneumoniae.
   6825..6946    +  polyA_signal   SV40 poly(A) signal: SV40 polyadenylation signal
   7019..7035    -  protein_bind   lac operator: The lac repressor binds to the lac operator to inhibit transcription in E. coli. This inhibition can be relieved by adding lactose or isopropyl-β-D-thiogalactopyranoside (IPTG). lac repressor encoded by lacI
   7043..7073    -  promoter       lac promoter: promoter for the E. coli lac operon
   7088..7109    -  protein_bind   CAP binding site: CAP binding activates transcription in the presence of cAMP. E. coli catabolite activator protein
   7122..7214    -  CDS            lacI (fragment): lac repressor; lacI; The lac repressor binds to the lac operator to inhibit transcription in E. coli. This inhibition can be relieved by adding lactose or isopropyl-β-D-thiogalactopyranoside (IPTG).
   7397..7985    -  rep_origin     ori: high-copy-number ColE1/pMB1/pBR322/pUC origin of replication
   8156..9016    -  CDS            AmpR: β-lactamase; bla; confers resistance to ampicillin, carbenicillin, and related antibiotics
   9017..9121    -  promoter       AmpR promoter: bla
>Addgene plasmid #170706 | tetO-TCF21 | addgene full sequence | sequence record 347575 | Addgene NGS Result
ACGTCGACGGATCGGGAGATCTCCCGATCCCCTATGGTGCACTCTCAGTACAATCTGCTCTGATGCCGCA
TAGTTAAGCCAGTATCTGCTCCCTGCTTGTGTGTTGGAGGTCGCTGAGTAGTGCGCGAGCAAAATTTAAG
CTACAACAAGGCAAGGCTTGACCGACAATTGCATGAAGAATCTGCTTAGGGTTAGGCGTTTTGCGCTGCT
TCGCGATGTACGGGCCAGATATACGCGTTGACATTGATTATTGACTAGTTATTAATAGTAATCAATTACG
GGGTCATTAGTTCATAGCCCATATATGGAGTTCCGCGTTACATAACTTACGGTAAATGGCCCGCCTGGCT
GACCGCCCAACGACCCCCGCCCATTGACGTCAATAATGACGTATGTTCCCATAGTAACGCCAATAGGGAC
TTTCCATTGACGTCAATGGGTGGAGTATTTACGGTAAACTGCCCACTTGGCAGTACATCAAGTGTATCAT
ATGCCAAGTACGCCCCCTATTGACGTCAATGACGGTAAATGGCCCGCCTGGCATTATGCCCAGTACATGA
CCTTATGGGACTTTCCTACTTGGCAGTACATCTACGTATTAGTCATCGCTATTACCATGGTGATGCGGTT
TTGGCAGTACATCAATGGGCGTGGATAGCGGTTTGACTCACGGGGATTTCCAAGTCTCCACCCCATTGAC
GTCAATGGGAGTTTGTTTTGGCACCAAAATCAACGGGACTTTCCAAAATGTCGTAACAACTCCGCCCCAT
TGACGCAAATGGGCGGTAGGCGTGTACGGTGGGAGGTCTATATAAGCAGCGCGTTTTGCCTGTACTGGGT
CTCTCTGGTTAGACCAGATCTGAGCCTGGGAGCTCTCTGGCTAACTAGGGAACCCACTGCTTAAGCCTCA
ATAAAGCTTGCCTTGAGTGCTTCAAGTAGTGTGTGCCCGTCTGTTGTGTGACTCTGGTAACTAGAGATCC
CTCAGACCCTTTTAGTCAGTGTGGAAAATCTCTAGCAGTGGCGCCCGAACAGGGACTTGAAAGCGAAAGG
GAAACCAGAGGAGCTCTCTCGACGCAGGACTCGGCTTGCTGAAGCGCGCACGGCAAGAGGCGAGGGGCGG
CGACTGGTGAGTACGCCAAAAATTTTGACTAGCGGAGGCTAGAAGGAGAGAGATGGGTGCGAGAGCGTCA
GTATTAAGCGGGGGAGAATTAGATCGCGATGGGAAAAAATTCGGTTAAGGCCAGGGGGAAAGAAAAAATA
TAAATTAAAACATATAGTATGGGCAAGCAGGGAGCTAGAACGATTCGCAGTTAATCCTGGCCTGTTAGAA
ACATCAGAAGGCTGTAGACAAATACTGGGACAGCTACAACCATCCCTTCAGACAGGATCAGAAGAACTTA
GATCATTATATAATACAGTAGCAACCCTCTATTGTGTGCATCAAAGGATAGAGATAAAAGACACCAAGGA
AGCTTTAGACAAGATAGAGGAAGAGCAAAACAAAAGTAAGACCACCGCACAGCAAGCGGCCGCTGATCTT
CAGACCTGGAGGAGGAGATATGAGGGACAATTGGAGAAGTGAATTATATAAATATAAAGTAGTAAAAATT
GAACCATTAGGAGTAGCACCCACCAAGGCAAAGAGAAGAGTGGTGCAGAGAGAAAAAAGAGCAGTGGGAA
TAGGAGCTTTGTTCCTTGGGTTCTTGGGAGCAGCAGGAAGCACTATGGGCGCAGCGTCAATGACGCTGAC
GGTACAGGCCAGACAATTATTGTCTGGTATAGTGCAGCAGCAGAACAATTTGCTGAGGGCTATTGAGGCG
CAACAGCATCTGTTGCAACTCACAGTCTGGGGCATCAAGCAGCTCCAGGCAAGAATCCTGGCTGTGGAAA
GATACCTAAAGGATCAACAGCTCCTGGGGATTTGGGGTTGCTCTGGAAAACTCATTTGCACCACTGCTGT
GCCTTGGAATGCTAGTTGGAGTAATAAATCTCTGGAACAGATTTGGAATCACACGACCTGGATGGAGTGG
GACAGAGAAATTAACAATTACACAAGCTTAATACACTCCTTAATTGAAGAATCGCAAAACCAGCAAGAAA
AGAATGAACAAGAATTATTGGAATTAGATAAATGGGCAAGTTTGTGGAATTGGTTTAACATAACAAATTG
GCTGTGGTATATAAAATTATTCATAATGATAGTAGGAGGCTTGGTAGGTTTAAGAATAGTTTTTGCTGTA
CTTTCTATAGTGAATAGAGTTAGGCAGGGATATTCACCATTATCGTTTCAGACCCACCTCCCAACCCCGA
GGGGACCCGACAGGCCCGAAGGAATAGAAGAAGAAGGTGGAGAGAGAGACAGAGACAGATCCATTCGATT
AGTGAACGGATCGGCACTGCGTGCGCCAATTCTGCAGACAAATGGCAGTATTCATCCACAATTTTAAAAG
AAAAGGGGGGATTGGGGGGTACAGTGCAGGGGAAAGAATAGTAGACATAATAGCAACAGACATACAAACT
AAAGAATTACAAAAACAAATTACAAAAATTCAAAATTTTCGGGTTTATTACAGGGACAGCAGAGATCCAG
TTTGGTTATCGAGTTTACCACTCCCTATCAGTGATAGAGAAAAGTGAAAGTCGAGTTTACCACTCCCTAT
CAGTGATAGAGAAAAGTGAAAGTCGAGTTTACCACTCCCTATCAGTGATAGAGAAAAGTGAAAGTCGAGT
TTACCACTCCCTATCAGTGATAGAGAAAAGTGAAAGTCGAGTTTACCACTCCCTATCAGTGATAGAGAAA
AGTGAAAGTCGAGTTTACCACTCCCTATCAGTGATAGAGAAAAGTGAAAGTCGAGTTTACCACTCCCTAT
CAGTGATAGAGAAAAGTGAAAGTCGAGCTCGGTACCCGGGTCGAGGTAGGCGTGTACGGTGGGAGGCCTA
TATAAGCAGAGCTCGTTTAGTGAACCGTCAGATCGCCTGGAGACGCCATCCACGCTGTTTTGACCTCCAT
AGAAGACACCGGGACCGATCCAGCCTCCGCGGCCCCGAATTGTAATACGACTCACTATAGGGAGACCCAA
GCTGGCTAGGTAAGCTTGATCAACAAGTTTGTACAAAAAAGCAGGCTTCACCATGTCCACCGGCTCCCTC
AGCGATGTGGAGGACCTTCAAGAGGTGGAGATGTTGGAATGTGACGGGTTGAAAATGGATTCGAACAAGG
AATTTGTGACTTCCAACGAGAGCACCGAGGAGAGCTCCAACTGCGAGAATGGGTCTCCCCAGAAGGGCCG
CGGCGGCCTGGGCAAGAGGAGGAAGGCGCCCACCAAGAAGAGCCCCCTGAGCGGGGTCAGCCAGGAGGGG
AAGCAGGTCCAGCGCAACGCCGCCAACGCGCGAGAGCGGGCCCGCATGCGAGTGCTGAGCAAGGCCTTCT
CCAGACTCAAGACCACCCTGCCCTGGGTGCCCCCCGACACCAAGCTCTCCAAGCTGGACACGCTCAGGCT
GGCGTCCAGCTACATCGCCCACTTGAGGCAGATCCTGGCTAACGACAAATACGAGAACGGGTACATTCAC
CCGGTCAACCTGACGTGGCCCTTTATGGTGGCCGGGAAACCCGAGAGTGACCTGAAAGAAGTGGTGACCG
CGAGCCGCTTATGTGGAACCACCGCGTCCTGAACCCAGCTTTCTTGTACAAAGTGGTTGATCTAGAGGGC
CCGCGGTTCGAAGGTAAGCCTATCCCTAACCCTCTCCTCGGTCTCGATTCTACGCGTACCGGTCATCATC
ACCATCACCATTGAGTTTAAACCCGCTGATCAGCCTCAATTCGATATCAAGCTTATCGATAATCAACCTC
TGGATTACAAAATTTGTGAAAGATTGACTGGTATTCTTAACTATGTTGCTCCTTTTACGCTATGTGGATA
CGCTGCTTTAATGCCTTTGTATCATGCTATTGCTTCCCGTATGGCTTTCATTTTCTCCTCCTTGTATAAA
TCCTGGTTGCTGTCTCTTTATGAGGAGTTGTGGCCCGTTGTCAGGCAACGTGGCGTGGTGTGCACTGTGT
TTGCTGACGCAACCCCCACTGGTTGGGGCATTGCCACCACCTGTCAGCTCCTTTCCGGGACTTTCGCTTT
CCCCCTCCCTATTGCCACGGCGGAACTCATCGCCGCCTGCCTTGCCCGCTGCTGGACAGGGGCTCGGCTG
TTGGGCACTGACAATTCCGTGGTGTTGTCGGGGAAATCATCGTCCTTTCCTTGGCTGCTCGCCTGTGTTG
CCACCTGGATTCTGCGCGGGACGTCCTTCTGCTACGTCCCTTCGGCCCTCAATCCAGCGGACCTTCCTTC
CCGCGGCCTGCTGCCGGCTCTGCGGCCTCTTCCGCGTCTTCGCCTTCGCCCTCAGACGAGTCGGATCTCC
CTTTGGGCCGCCTCCCCGCATCGATACCGTCGACCTCGAGACCTAGAAAAACATGGAGCAATCACAAGTA
GCAATACAGCAGCTACCAATGCTGATTGTGCCTGGCTAGAAGCACAAGAGGAGGAGGAGGTGGGTTTTCC
AGTCACACCTCAGGTACCTTTAAGACCAATGACTTACAAGGCAGCTGTAGATCTTAGCCACTTTTTAAAA
GAAAAGGGGGGACTGGAAGGGCTAATTCACTCCCAACGAAGACAAGATATCCTTGATCTGTGGATCTACC
ACACACAAGGCTACTTCCCTGATTGGCAGAACTACACACCAGGGCCAGGGATCAGATATCCACTGACCTT
TGGATGGTGCTACAAGCTAGTACCAGTTGAGCAAGAGAAGGTAGAAGAAGCCAATGAAGGAGAGAACACC
CGCTTGTTACACCCTGTGAGCCTGCATGGGATGGATGACCCGGAGAGAGAAGTATTAGAGTGGAGGTTTG
ACAGCCGCCTAGCATTTCATCACATGGCCCGAGAGCTGCATCCGGACTGTACTGGGTCTCTCTGGTTAGA
CCAGATCTGAGCCTGGGAGCTCTCTGGCTAACTAGGGAACCCACTGCTTAAGCCTCAATAAAGCTTGCCT
TGAGTGCTTCAAGTAGTGTGTGCCCGTCTGTTGTGTGACTCTGGTAACTAGAGATCCCTCAGACCCTTTT
AGTCAGTGTGGAAAATCTCTAGCAGGGCCCGTTTAAACCCGCTGATCAGCCTCGACTGTGCCTTCTAGTT
GCCAGCCATCTGTTGTTTGCCCCTCCCCCGTGCCTTCCTTGACCCTGGAAGGTGCCACTCCCACTGTCCT
TTCCTAATAAAATGAGGAAATTGCATCGCATTGTCTGAGTAGGTGTCATTCTATTCTGGGGGGTGGGGTG
GGGCAGGACAGCAAGGGGGAGGATTGGGAAGACAATAGCAGGCATGCTGGGGATGCGGTGGGCTCTATGG
CTTCTGAGGCGGAAAGAACCAGCTGGGGCTCTAGGGGGTATCCCC
[124 nt withheld, positions 5436-5559]
C
[91 nt withheld, positions 5561-5651]
A
[49 nt withheld, positions 5653-5701]
CCTTTGACGTTGGAGTCCACGTTCTTT
[37 nt withheld, positions 5729-5765]
ACCCTATCTCGGTCTATTCTTTTGATTTATAAGGGATTTTGCCGATTTCGGCCTATTGGTTAAAAAATGA
GCTGATTTAACAAAAATTTAACGCGAATTAATTCTGTGGAATGTGTGTCAGTTAGGGTGTGGAAAGTCCC
CAGGCTCCCCAGCAGGCAGAAGTATGCAAAGCATGCATCTCAATTAGTCAGCAACCAGGTGTGGAAAGTC
CCCAGGCTCCCCAGCAGGCAGAAGTATGCAAAGCATGCATCTCAATTAGTCAGCAACCATAGTCCCGCCC
CTAACTCCGCCCATCCCGCCCCTAACTCCGCCCAGTTCCGCCCATTCTCCGCCCCATGGCTGACTAATTT
TTTTTATTTATGCAGAGGCCGAGGCCGCCTCTGCCTCTGAGCTATTCCAGAAGTAGTGAGGAGGCTTTTT
TGGAGGCCTAGGCTTTTGCAAAAAGCTCCCGGGAGCTTGTATATCCATTTTCGGATCTGATCAGCACGTG
TTGACAATTAATCATCGGCATAGTATATCGGCATAGTATAATACGACAAGGTGAGGAACTAAACCATGGC
CAAGTTGACCAGTGCCGTTCCGGTGCTCACCGCGCGCGACGTCGCCGGAGCGGTCGAGTTCTGGACCGAC
CGGCTCGGGTTCTCCCGGGACTTCGTGGAGGACGACTTCGCCGGTGTGGTCCGGGACGACGTGACCCTGT
TCATCAGCGCGGTCCAGGACCAGGTGGTGCCGGACAACACCCTGGCCTGGGTGTGGGTGCGCGGCCTGGA
CGAGCTGTACGCCGAGTGGTCGGAGGTCGTGTCCACGAACTTCCGGGACGCCTCCGGGCCGGCCATGACC
GAGATCGGCGAGCAGCCGTGGGGGCGGGAGTTCGCCCTGCGCGACCCGGCCGGCAACTGCGTGCACTTCG
TGGCCGAGGAGCAGGACTGACACGTGCTACGAGATTTCGATTCCACCGCCGCCTTCTATGAAAGGTTGGG
CTTCGGAATCGTTTTCCGGGACGCCGGCTGGATGATCCTCCAGCGCGGGGATCTCATGCTGGAGTTCTTC
GCCCACCCCAACTTGTTTATTGCAGCTTATAATGGTTACAAATAAAGCAATAGCATCACAAATTTCACAA
ATAAAGCATTTTTTTCACTGCATTCTAGTTGTGGTTTGTCCAAACTCATCAATGTATCTTATCATGTCTG
TATACCGTCGACCTCTAGCTAGAGCTTGGCGTAATCATGGTCATAGCTGTTTCCTGTGTGAAATTGTTAT
CCGCTCACAATTCCACACAACATACGAGCCGGAAGCATAAAGTGTAAAGCCTGGGGTGCCTAATGAGTGA
GCTAACTCACATTAATTGCGTTGCGCTCACTGCCCGCTTTCCAGTCGGGAAACCTGTCGTGCCAGCTGCA
TTAATGAATCGGCCAACGCGCGGGGAGAGGCGGTTTGCGTATTGGGCGCTCTTCCGCTTCCTCGCTCACT
GACTCGCTGCGCTCGGTCGTTCGGCTGCGGCGAGCGGTATCAGCTCACTCAAAGGCGGTAATACGGTTAT
CCACAGAATCAGGGGATAACGCAGGAAAGAACATGTGAGCAAAAGGCCAGCAAAAGGCCAGGAACCGTAA
AAAGGCCGCGTTGCTGGCGTTTTTCCATAGGCTCCGCCCCCCTGACGAGCATCACAAAAATCGACGCTCA
AGTCAGAGGTGGCGAAACCCGACAGGACTATAAAGATACCAGGCGTTTCCCCCTGGAAGCTCCCTCGTGC
GCTCTCCTGTTCCGACCCTGCCGCTTACCGGATACCTGTCCGCCTTTCTCCCTTCGGGAAGCGTGGCGCT
TTCTCATAGCTCACGCTGTAGGTATCTCAGTTCGGTGTAGGTCGTTCGCTCCAAGCTGGGCTGTGTGCAC
GAACCCCCCGTTCAGCCCGACCGCTGCGCCTTATCCGGTAACTATCGTCTTGAGTCCAACCCGGTAAGAC
ACGACTTATCGCCACTGGCAGCAGCCACTGGTAACAGGATTAGCAGAGCGAGGTATGTAGGCGGTGCTAC
AGAGTTCTTGAAGTGGTGGCCTAACTACGGCTACACTAGAAGAACAGTATTTGGTATCTGCGCTCTGCTG
AAGCCAGTTACCTTCGGAAAAAGAGTTGGTAGCTCTTGATCCGGCAAACAAACCACCGCTGGTAGCGGTG
GTTTTTTTGTTTGCAAGCAGCAGATTACGCGCAGAAAAAAAGGATCTCAAGAAGATCCTTTGATCTTTTC
TACGGGGTCTGACGCTCAGTGGAACGAAAACTCACGTTAAGGGATTTTGGTCATGAGATTATCAAAAAGG
ATCTTCACCTAGATCCTTTTAAATTAAAAATGAAGTTTTAAATCAATCTAAAGTATATATGAGTAAACTT
GGTCTGACAGTTACCAATGCTTAATCAGTGAGGCACCTATCTCAGCGATCTGTCTATTTCGTTCATCCAT
AGTTGCCTGACTCCCCGTCGTGTAGATAACTACGATACGGGAGGGCTTACCATCTGGCCCCAGTGCTGCA
ATGATACCGCGAGACCCACGCTCACCGGCTCCAGATTTATCAGCAATAAACCAGCCAGCCGGAAGGGCCG
AGCGCAGAAGTGGTCCTGCAACTTTATCCGCCTCCATCCAGTCTATTAATTGTTGCCGGGAAGCTAGAGT
AAGTAGTTCGCCAGTTAATAGTTTGCGCAACGTTGTTGCCATTGCTACAGGCATCGTGGTGTCACGCTCG
TCGTTTGGTATGGCTTCATTCAGCTCCGGTTCCCAACGATCAAGGCGAGTTACATGATCCCCCATGTTGT
GCAAAAAAGCGGTTAGCTCCTTCGGTCCTCCGATCGTTGTCAGAAGTAAGTTGGCCGCAGTGTTATCACT
CATGGTTATGGCAGCACTGCATAATTCTCTTACTGTCATGCCATCCGTAAGATGCTTTTCTGTGACTGGT
GAGTACTCAACCAAGTCATTCTGAGAATAGTGTATGCGGCGACCGAGTTGCTCTTGCCCGGCGTCAATAC
GGGATAATACCGCGCCACATAGCAGAACTTTAAAAGTGCTCATCATTGGAAAACGTTCTTCGGGGCGAAA
ACTCTCAAGGATCTTACCGCTGTTGAGATCCAGTTCGATGTAACCCACTCGTGCACCCAACTGATCTTCA
GCATCTTTTACTTTCACCAGCGTTTCTGGGTGAGCAAAAACAGGAAGGCAAAATGCCGCAAAAAAGGGAA
TAAGGGCGACACGGAAATGTTGAATACTCATACTCTTCCTTTTTCAATATTATTGAAGCATTTATCAGGG
TTATTGTCTCATGAGCGGATACATATTTGAATGTATTTAGAAAAATAAACAAATAGGGGTTCCGCGCACA
TTTCCCCGAAAAGTGCCACCTG
